>Addgene plasmid #39665 | KHBD00581 | depositor partial sequence | sequence record 50105 | KHBD00581 sequence 819 bps
ATGAGCAAGGACGCCAGTGTTAGGATTTGCCAGCGGGAGCGACGTCTCCTGCGGACGCCGAAGTGCGCCA
GGTGTCGCAATCACGGCGTCATCTCCTGTGTCAAGGGTCACAAGCGTCTGTGCCGTTGGCGCGAATGCTG
CTGTCCCAATTGCCAACTGGTCGTCGATCGCCAGCGGGTGATGGCCGCCCAGGTGGCCCTGCGACGTCAG
CAAACCATGGAGGCTCTGGAGGCCACCGCATCATCTACAAAATCCACGGGCGTAACAACGGCCAGTGCCA
ACAACTCCAGCAGCAGCGAGGGCGAGGACTCCCTCAGCTCCACTTCACCACCGCCGGCACATTCACATCC
ACATTCGCATTCGCATCCCACATCTTGCGTTAGCAACTCATCTTCATCCTCGGCCACCCGACAGGCTCTG
ATGGCCCAAAAGAGGATCTACAAGCAGAGACTACGCAGTTTGCAGCAATCCACATTGCATATCACAGCCG
CCATGGAAGAATACAAACAGCGATTTCCCACGTTCAGCTCGCCATTGATGGAGCGCATGCGCAAACGGCG
GGCATTCGCCGATCCGGAACTGAACCATGTCATGGAGGCGACGCTGGGCGGTAACGCTTTGTACTTTGCC
ACCGTTGCCGCCGCCGCCGCCGCCTGCGCACCCGTTCATCAGGAGCAGCACATTTATCACCCGATGCCGC
CGACGATACCGCCCACAAATCCAGCGATGACCACGCCCGCAGTCACCACTGCCTCCACCGGCAGGGGCAA
GAAGCCCAAGTTGAGTTTCTCCATCGAATCCATCATGGGCATCAGCACG
