>Addgene plasmid #39665 | KHBD00581 | addgene partial sequence | sequence record 53440 | M13-F20 5'-TGTAAAACGACGGCCAGT-3'
GATTTTATTTTGACTGATAGTGACCTGTTCGTTGCAACAAATTGATGAGCAATGCTTTTTTATAATGCCA
ACTTTGTACAAAAAAGTTGGCACCATGAGCAAGGACGCCAGTGTTAGGATTTGCCAGCGGGAGCGACGTC
TCCTGCGGACGCCGAAGTGCGCCAGGTGTCGCAATCACGGCGTCATCTCCTGTGTCAAGGGTCACAAGCG
TCTGTGCCGTTGGCGCGAATGCTGCTGTCCCAATTGCCAACTGGTCGTCGATCGCCAGCGGGTGATGGCC
GCCCAGGTGGCCCTGCGACGTCAGCAAACCATGGAGGCTCTGGAGGCCACCGCATCATCTACAAAATCCA
CGGGCGTAACAACGGCCAGTGCCAACAACTCCAGCAGCAGCGAGGGCGAGGACTCCCTCAGCTCCACTTC
ACCACCGCCGGCACATTCACATCCACATTCGCATTCGCATCCCACATCTTGCGTTAGCAACTCATCTTCA
TCCTCGGCCACCCGACAGGCTCTGATGGCCCAAAAGAGGATCTACAAGCAGAGACTACGCAGTTTGCAGC
AATCCACATTGCATATCACAGCCGCCATGGAAGAATACAAACAGCGATTTCCCACGTTCAGCTCGCCATT
GATGGAGCGCATGCGCAAACGGCGGGCATTCGCCGATCCGGAACTGAACCATGTCATGGAGGCGACGCTG
GGCGGTAACGCTTTGTACTTTGCCACCGTTGCCGCCGCCGCCGCCGCCTGCGCACCCGTTCATCAGGAGC
AGCACATTTATCACCCGATGCCGC
