[The description below was written by a language model from this plasmid's Addgene catalogue record.]
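Description:
KHBD00581 is a Gateway entry clone built in the pDONR221 backbone (Invitrogen), carrying the open reading frame of the Drosophila melanogaster gene CG15749, also known as dmrt11E (doublesex-Mab related 11E). The insert is recorded as 819 bp in a backbone of about 2.5 kb without insert. The plasmid is maintained in E. coli as a high-copy construct under kanamycin selection. It was made by Gateway cloning, in which an attB-flanked PCR product normally recombines into the donor vector and replaces its negative-selection cassette, leaving the ORF flanked by attL sites. The record does not include a feature table, so these sites and the origin of replication are inferred from the standard backbone rather than listed. M13 forward and reverse primer sites flanking the insert are used for sequence verification.

No promoter drives the insert, so the plasmid is not itself an expression construct. It serves as a shuttle from which the coding sequence can be moved by LR recombination into any compatible destination vector. The depositor notes that ORFs in this collection were cloned open-ended, without a stop codon, which allows in-frame C-terminal fusions to tags or domains supplied by the destination vector, as well as N-terminal fusions. The clone belongs to a collection associated with a study on automated protein-DNA interaction screening of Drosophila regulatory elements, consistent with its use as a source of a transcription factor ORF for such interaction assays. The record does not specify which destination vectors or fusion partners were used.
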