Addgene plasmid #39665: KHBD00581
Depositing lab: Bart Deplancke. Depositing organization: Swiss Federal Institute of Technology (EPFL). Publication: Automated protein-DNA interaction screening of Drosophila regulatory elements. Korneel Hens, Jean-Daniel Feuz, Alina Isakova, Antonina Lagovitina, Andreas Massouras, Julien Bryois, Patrick Callaerts, Susan E. Celniker, Bart Deplancke. Nat Methods. 2011 Oct 30;8(12):1065-70. 10.1038/nmeth.1763 PubMed 22037703.
Backbone
  Vector backbone: pDONR221
  Backbone manufacturer: Invitrogen
  Backbone size w/o insert (bp): 2536
  Vector type: Gateway DONR vector
Growth in bacteria
  Bacterial resistance: Kanamycin, 50 μg/mL
  Growth temperature: 37°C
  Growth strain: DH5alpha
  Copy number: High Copy
Gene/Insert
  Gene/Insert name: CG15749 (alt names: FBgn0030477; dmrt11E; doublesex-Mab related 11E)
  Species: D. melanogaster (fly)
  Insert size (bp): 819
  Entrez Gene: dmrt11E (a.k.a. Dmel_CG15749, CG15749, Dmel\CG15749, Dmrt11E)
  Promoter: none
  Cloning method: Gateway Cloning
  Sequencing primers: 5′ M13-F20; 3′ M13R
Terms and licenses: Academic/Nonprofit Terms; Industry Terms: Not Available to Industry
Depositor comments: Please note that the ORFs in this collection were cloned open-ended (without a stop codon).
How to cite: KHBD00581 was a gift from Bart Deplancke (Addgene plasmid # 39665 ; http://n2t.net/addgene:39665 ; RRID:Addgene_39665)
